>Addgene plasmid #106908 | pBABE-SSeCKs | addgene full sequence | sequence record 204096 | Addgene NGS Result
GGCAGTTCCACCGAGCAGCGGAGCCCCGAGCAGCCGGCGGAGAGCGACACGCCGAGCGAGCTGGAGCTCA
GTGGCCATGGGCCCGCAGCGGAAGCGTCGGGAGCAGCTGGAGATCCCGCTGACGCGGACCCCGCCACCAA
GCTCCCACAGAAGAATGGTCAGCTGTCTGCCGTCAATGGTGTAGCTGAACAAGAAGATGTCCACGTCCAA
GAGGAAAGCCAGGATGGGCAAGAGGAAGAAGTCACTGTTGAAGATGTTGGACAGAGAGAGTCAGAAGATG
TGAAAGAAAAAGACCGAGCTAAAGAAATGGCAGCCAGTTCCACAGTTGTTGAAGATATCACAAAGGACGA
GCAGGAGGAAACACCGGAAATAATCGAACAGATCCCTGCTTCAGAGAGCAATGTGGAAGAAATGGCGCAG
GCTGCTGAGTCCCAAGCTAATGACGTCGGCTTCAAGAAGGTATTTAAATTTGTTGGTTTTAAATTCACGG
TGAAGAAGGATAAAAACGAAAAGTCAGATACCGTCCAGCTACTCACTGTCAAGAAGGATGAAGGCGAAGG
GGCAGAAGCCTCCGTCGGAGCAGGAGACCACCAAGAGCCCGGAGTGGAGACCGTCGGCGAATCAGCATCC
AAAGAAAGTGAGCTGAAGCAATCCACAGAGAAGCAAGAAGGCACCCTGAAGCAAGCACAGAGCAGCACAG
AAATTCCCCTTCAAGCCGAATCTGGTCAAGGGACCGAGGAAGAAGCAGCCAAAGATGGAGAAGAAAACCG
AGAGAAAGAACCTACCAAGCCCCTAGAATCTCCGACCAGCCCTGTCAGCAATGAGACAACATCTTCCTTC
AAGAAATTCTTCACTCACGGCTGGGCCGGCTGGCGCAAGAAGACCAGCTTCAAGAAACCAAAGGAAGATG
ATCTGGAAACTTCCGAGAAGAGAAAGGAGCAAGAGGCTGAAAAAGTAGACGAGGAAGAAGGGGAAAAGAC
AGAGCCAGCCCCAGCCGAGGAGCAGGAGCCTGCAGAAGGCACAGACCAGGCCAGGTTGTCAGCCGACTAT
GAGAAGGTGGAGTTGCCTTTGGAAGACCAGGTCGGTGACCTGGAGGCATTGTCGGAGAAGTGTGCTCCTT
TGGCAACGGAAGTGTTTGATGAGAAGACGGAAGCCCACCAAGAAGTTGTTGCAGAGGTCCACGTGAGCAC
CGTGGAGAAGATGACGAAAGGGCAAGGAGGAGCAGAGGTGGAAGGGGATGTGGTGGTGGAAGGATCGGGA
GAATCCTTGCCCCCTGAGAAACTGGCTGAGACCCAGGAGGTCCCCCAGGAAGCTGAGCCTGTGGAGGAGC
TGATGAAGACCAAAGAAGTATGCGTCTCTGGGGGTGACCATACTCAGCTGACAGATCTAAGTCCTGAAGA
GAAGATGCTACCCAAACACCCCGAAGGCATTGTCAGTGAGGTGGAGATGCTGTCCTCTCAGGAGAGAATC
AAGGTACAGGGAAGTCCCCTGAAGAAGCTCTTCAGCAGTTCGGGCTTAAAGAAGCTCTCCGGGAAGAAGC
AGAAGGGGAAGAGAGGAGGAGGCGGGGGAGATGAAGAGCCAGGAGAATACCAACACATTCAAACCGAGTC
CCCAGAGAGTGCTGACGAGCAGAAGGGAGAGAGCTCTGCCTCTTCCCCTGAAGAGCCCGAGGAGATCGCG
TGTCTGGAGAAGGGGCCATCGGAAGCACCCCAGGAAGCGGAAGCTGAGGAAGGAGCGACTTCCGACGGAG
AGAAGAAAAGGGAAGGGATCACCCCCTGGGCATCCTTCAAAAAGATGGTGACACCCAAGAAACGGGTCCG
AAGACCTTCTGAGAGCGACAAGGAAGAAGAGCTGGATAAGGTCAAGAGTGCCACCTTGTCCTCCACGGAG
AGCACGGCGTCTGGAATGCAGGATGAGGTCAGAGCGGTTGGCGAGGAGCAAAGGTCAGAGGAGCCAAAGC
GCAGGGTGGATACTTCAGTGTCTTGGGAGGCGTTGATTTGTGTCGGATCGTCCAAGAAGAGAGCGAGGAA
GGCATCCTCTTCAGATGATGAAGGAGGGCCAAGAACACTGGGAGGGGATGGCCACAGAGCGGAGGAGGCT
AGCAAAGACAAAGAAGCAGATGCTCTTCCTGCCAGCACCCAGGAACAAGACCAAGCGCACGGAAGTTCCT
CACCCGAGCCAGCTGGAAGCCCTTCTGAAGGGGAGGGCGTCTCCACCTGGGAGTCATTTAAGAGATTAGT
CACTCCACGAAAAAAATCCAAGTCAAAACTGGAAGAGAGAGCCGAAGACTCCGGTGCAGAGCAGTTGGCC
TCCGAGATCGAACCAAGTAGAGAGGAATCTTGGGTTTCCATTAAGAAATTTATTCCTGGACGGCGGAAGA
AAAGGGCAGATGGGAAGCAAGAACAGGCCGCCGTTGAAGACTCGGGGCCAGGAGAGATCAATGAGGACGA
CCCCGACGTCCCAGCTGTTGTGCCTCTGTCTGAGTACGATGCGGTAGAGAGAGAGAAGCTGGAAGCGCAG
CGAGCTCAGGAGAACGTGGAGCTGCCCCAGCTGAAGGGGGCTGTGTATGTGTCTGAGGAGCTTAGTAAGA
CTCTGGTTCACACCGTGAGTGTCGCGGTCATTGATGGGACCAGGGCAGTCACCAGTGCCGAAGAGCGGTC
CCCTTCGTGGATATCTGCTTCCATGACAGAACCTCTTGAGCACGCAGAGGGAGTGGCCACACCGCCTGTT
GGAGAGGTCACTGAAAAAGACATCACTGCAGAAGCAACTCCTGCACTCGCCCAGACTTTACCAGGGGGCA
AAGATGCCCATGACGACATAGTCACCAGTGAAGTGGATTTTACCTCAGAAGCAGTGACAGCCGCAGAAAC
CACAGAGGCGCTCCGCGCTGAAGAACTTACCGAAGCATCAGGGGCAGAAGAGACCACAGACATGGTGTCT
GCAGTTTCCCAGCTGTCCGACTCCCCGGACACCACAGAGGAAGCCACCCCAGTTCAGGAGGTAGAGGGTG
GCATGCTAGATACGGAAGAACAGGAGCGCCAGACGCAGGCCGTCCTCCAAGCCGTTGCAGACAAAGTGAA
AGAGGACTCCCAGGTGCCTGCAACCCAGACTCTGCAGAGAGCAGGGCCGAAAGCACTGGAGAAGGTGGAG
GAGGTAGAGGAGGACTCCGAGGTGCTGGCTACCGAGAAAGAGAAGGATGTTGTGCCGGAAGGACCCGTGC
AGGAAGCTGAAACTGAGCATCTTGCACAGGGCTCCGAGACTGTACAGGCTACCCCAGAGAGCCTTGAAGT
TCCTGAAGTCACAGAGGATGTAGACCGTGCCACCACATGCCAGGTTATCAAGCACCAGCAGCTGATGGAA
CAGGCTGTGGCCCCTGAGTCATCTGAAACCTTGACAGACAGTGAGACAAATGGAAGTACTCCCCTCGCAG
ATTCAGACACTCCAAACGGGACACAGCAAGACGAGACCGTTGACAGCCAGGACAGTAATGCCATTGCCGC
CGTCAAGCAGTCACAGGTCACTGAAGAGGAGGCAGCTGCTGCTCAGACGGAGGGGCCTTCAACACCATCT
AGTTTTCCAGCCCAGGAAGAACACAGGGAAAAACCAGGAAGGGATGTTCTAGAACCCACACAAGCGCTGG
CTGCCGGGGCAGTGCCTATTCTGGCAAAGGCTGAGGTGGGTCAAGAGGGTGAGGCTGGCCAGTTTGATGG
AGAAAAAGTCAAAGACGGACAGTGTGTTAAAGAACTGGAGGTGCCTGTGCACACTGGACCCAACAGTCAA
AAGACTGCTGACTTGACACGTGACAGTGAAGTAATGGAAGTGGCCAGATGTCAGGAAACTGAGAGTAATG
AAGAACAGAGTATTAGCCCGGAGAAAAGAGAGATGGGAACCGACGTTGAAAAGGAGGAAACAGAGACCAA
GACAGAGCAAGCCAGTGAAGAACATGAGCAGGAAACAGCTGCTCCTGAGCATGAAGGAACCCACCCTAAG
CCAGTCCTGACAGCTGACATGCCTCACTCAGAGAGGGGAAAGGCACTGGGCAGCCTTGAAGGAAGCCCTT
CTCTCCCAGACCAAGACAAAGCAGATTGCATAGAGGTTCAAGTTCAAAGCTCAGACACACCAGTCACTCA
AACAACCGAAGCTGTGAAAAAGGTCGAAGAAACTGTGGCAACTTCAGAGATGGATGAAAGTTTGGAGTGT
GCAGGTGCGCAATCATTACCAGCTGAGAAGCTCTCCGAAACCGGTGGCTACGGGACTCTTCAGCATGGAG
AGGACACCGTGCCCCAGGGGCCTGAGTCTCAGGCAGAGTCCATCCCAATAATAGTAACTCCTGCTCCTGA
AAGCATCCTACATTCTGACCTTCAAAGAGAAGTGAGCGCATCCCAGAAACAGAGATCAGATGAAGATAAC
AAGCCAGATGCTGGTCCTGATGCTGCCAGCAAGGAGAGTGCAGCAAGAGAGAAAATCCTCAGGGCTGAAC
CTGAGATCTTGGAACTTGAGAGTAAGAGCAATAAGATTGTCCAGAGTGTCATCCAGACAGCCGTCGACCA
GTTTGCACGTACAGAAACAGCCCCCGAAACCCACGCTTCTGATTTACAGAATCAGGTTCCTGTGATGCAG
GCTGACAGCCAGGGAGCACAACAGATGCTGGACAAAGATGAAAGCGACCTTCAAGTCTCCCCCCAAGATG
GAACACTCAGTGCCGTAGCCCAGGAAGGACTTGCGGTTTCTGATAGTTCTGAAGGCATGAGCAAGGCTTC
AGAAATGATCACCACGCTTGCAGTTGAAAGTGCCAGTGTCAAAGAAAGTGTTGAGAAGCTGCCTCTTCAG
TGCAAAGATGAAAAGGAACATGCTGCTGACGGCCCCCAGCACCAAAGCTTAGCCAAGGCAGAGGCGGATG
CCTCTGGAAATCTAACCAAAGAGTCCCCAGACACCAACGGACCAAAGCTAACCGAGGAAGGAGATGCCCT
GAAAGAAGAAATGAACAAGGCCCAGACAGAAGAGGACGACCTACAGGAGCCAAAGGGAGACCTGACAGAA
TCCTAACTCGAGTCGCCAGCACAGTGGTCGACCCTGTGGAATGTGTGTCAGTTAGGGTGTGGAAAGTCCC
CAGGCTCCCCAGCAGGCAGAAGTATGCAAAGCATGCATCTCAATTAGTCAGCAACCAGGTGTGGAAAGTC
CCCAGGCTCCCCAGCAGGCAGAAGTATGCAAAGCATGCATCTCAATTAGTCAGCAACCATAGTCCCGCCC
CTAACTCCGCCCATCCCGCCCCTAACTCCGCCCAGTTCCGCCCATTCTCCGCCCCATGGCTGACTAATTT
TTTTTATTTATGCAGAGGCCGAGGCCGCCTCGGCCTCTGAGCTATTCCAGAAGTAGTGAGGAGGCTTTTT
TGGAGGCCTAGGCTTTTGCAAAAAGCTTACCATGACCGAGTACAAGCCCACGGTGCGCCTCGCCACCCGC
GACGACGTCCCCAGGGCCGTACGCACCCTCGCCGCCGCGTTCGCCGACTACCCCGCCACGCGCCACACCG
TCGATCCGGACCGCCACATCGAGCGGGTCACCGAGCTGCAAGAACTCTTCCTCACGCGCGTCGGGCTCGA
CATCGGCAAGGTGTGGGTCGCGGACGACGGCGCCGCGGTGGCGGTCTGGACCACGCCGGAGAGCGTCGAA
GCGGGGGCGGTGTTCGCCGAGATCGGCCCGCGCATGGCCGAGTTGAGCGGTTCCCGGCTGGCCGCGCAGC
AACAGATGGAAGGCCTCCTGGCGCCGCACCGGCCCAAGGAGCCCGCGTGGTTCCTGGCCACCGTCGGCGT
CTCGCCCGACCACCAGGGCAAGGGTCTGGGCAGCGCCGTCGTGCTCCCCGGAGTGGAGGCGGCCGAGCGC
GCCGGGGTGCCCGCCTTCCTGGAGACCTCCGCGCCCCGCAACCTCCCCTTCTACGAGCGGCTCGGCTTCA
CCGTCACCGCCGACGTCGAGGTGCCCGAAGGACCGCGCACCTGGTGCATGACCCGCAAGCCCGGTGCCTG
ACGCCCGCCCCACGACCCGCAGCGCCCGACCGAAAGGAGCGCACGACCCCATGCATCGATAAAATAAAAG
ATTTTATTTAGTCTCCAGAAAAAGGGGGGAATGAAAGACCCCACCTGTAGGTTTGGCAAGCTAGCTTAAG
TAACGCCATTTTGCAAGGCATGGAAAAATACATAACTGAGAATAGAGAAGTTCAGATCAAGGTCAGGAAC
AGATGGAACAGCTGAATATGGGCCAAACAGGATATCTGTGGTAAGCAGTTCCTGCCCCGGCTCAGGGCCA
AGAACAGATGGAACAGCTGAATATGGGCCAAACAGGATATCTGTGGTAAGCAGTTCCTGCCCCGGCTCAG
GGCCAAGAACAGATGGTCCCCAGATGCGGTCCAGCCCTCAGCAGTTTCTAGAGAACCATCAGATGTTTCC
AGGGTGCCCCAAGGACCTGAAATGACCCTGTGCCTTATTTGAACTAACCAATCAGTTCGCTTCTCGCTTC
TGTTCGCGCGCTTCTGCTCCCCGAGCTCAATAAAAGAGCCCACAACCCCTCACTCGGGGCGCCAGTCCTC
CGATTGACTGAGTCGCCCGGGTACCCGTGTATCCAATAAACCCTCTTGCAGTTGCATCCGACTTGTGGTC
TCGCTGTTCCTTGGGAGGGTCTCCTCTGAGTGATTGACTACCCGTCAGCGGGGGTCTTTCACATGCAGCA
TGTATCAAAATTAATTTGGTTTTTTTTCTTAAGTATTTACATTAAATGGCCATAGTTGCATTAATGAATC
GGCCAACGCGCGGGGAGAGGCGGTTTGCGTATTGGGCGCTCTTCCGCTTCCTCGCTCACTGACTCGCTGC
GCTCGGTCGTTCGGCTGCGGCGAGCGGTATCAGCTCACTCAAAGGCGGTAATACGGTTATCCACAGAATC
AGGGGATAACGCAGGAAAGAACATGTGAGCAAAAGGCCAGCAAAAGGCCAGGAACCGTAAAAAGGCCGCG
TTGCTGGCGTTTTTCCATAGGCTCCGCCCCCCTGACGAGCATCACAAAAATCGACGCTCAAGTCAGAGGT
GGCGAAACCCGACAGGACTATAAAGATACCAGGCGTTTCCCCCTGGAAGCTCCCTCGTGCGCTCTCCTGT
TCCGACCCTGCCGCTTACCGGATACCTGTCCGCCTTTCTCCCTTCGGGAAGCGTGGCGCTTTCTCATAGC
TCACGCTGTAGGTATCTCAGTTCGGTGTAGGTCGTTCGCTCCAAGCTGGGCTGTGTGCACGAACCCCCCG
TTCAGCCCGACCGCTGCGCCTTATCCGGTAACTATCGTCTTGAGTCCAACCCGGTAAGACACGACTTATC
GCCACTGGCAGCAGCCACTGGTAACAGGATTAGCAGAGCGAGGTATGTAGGCGGTGCTACAGAGTTCTTG
AAGTGGTGGCCTAACTACGGCTACACTAGAAGAACAGTATTTGGTATCTGCGCTCTGCTGAAGCCAGTTA
CCTTCGGAAAAAGAGTTGGTAGCTCTTGATCCGGCAAACAAACCACCGCTGGTAGCGGTGGTTTTTTTGT
TTGCAAGCAGCAGATTACGCGCAGAAAAAAAGGATCTCAAGAAGATCCTTTGATCTTTTCTACGGGGTCT
GACGCTCAGTGGAACGAAAACTCACGTTAAGGGATTTTGGTCATGAGATTATCAAAAAGGATCTTCACCT
AGATCCTTTTGCGGCCGCAAATCAATCTAAAGTATATATGAGTAAACTTGGTCTGACAGTTACCAATGCT
TAATCAGTGAGGCACCTATCTCAGCGATCTGTCTATTTCGTTCATCCATAGTTGCCTGACTCCCCGTCGT
GTAGATAACTACGATACGGGAGGGCTTACCATCTGGCCCCAGTGCTGCAATGATACCGCGAGACCCACGC
TCACCGGCTCCAGATTTATCAGCAATAAACCAGCCAGCCGGAAGGGCCGAGCGCAGAAGTGGTCCTGCAA
CTTTATCCGCCTCCATCCAGTCTATTAATTGTTGCCGGGAAGCTAGAGTAAGTAGTTCGCCAGTTAATAG
TTTGCGCAACGTTGTTGCCATTGCTACAGGCATCGTGGTGTCACGCTCGTCGTTTGGTATGGCTTCATTC
AGCTCCGGTTCCCAACGATCAAGGCGAGTTACATGATCCCCCATGTTGTGCAAAAAAGCGGTTAGCTCCT
TCGGTCCTCCGATCGTTGTCAGAAGTAAGTTGGCCGCAGTGTTATCACTCATGGTTATGGCAGCACTGCA
TAATTCTCTTACTGTCATGCCATCCGTAAGATGCTTTTCTGTGACTGGTGAGTACTCAACCAAGTCATTC
TGAGAATAGTGTATGCGGCGACCGAGTTGCTCTTGCCCGGCGTCAATACGGGATAATACCGCGCCACATA
GCAGAACTTTAAAAGTGCTCATCATTGGAAAACGTTCTTCGGGGCGAAAACTCTCAAGGATCTTACCGCT
GTTGAGATCCAGTTCGATGTAACCCACTCGTGCACCCAACTGATCTTCAGCATCTTTTACTTTCACCAGC
GTTTCTGGGTGAGCAAAAACAGGAAGGCAAAATGCCGCAAAAAAGGGAATAAGGGCGACACGGAAATGTT
GAATACTCATACTCTTCCTTTTTCAATATTATTGAAGCATTTATCAGGGTTATTGTCTCATGAGCGGATA
CATATTTGAATGTATTTAGAAAAATAAACAAATAGGGGTTCCGCGCACATTTCCCCGAAAAGTGCCACCT
GCAGCCTGAATATGGGCCAAACAGGATATCTGTGGTAAGCAGTTCCTGCCCCGGCTCAGGGCCAAGAACA
GATGGAACAGCTGAATATGGGCCAAACAGGATATCTGTGGTAAGCAGTTCCTGCCCCGGCTCAGGGCCAA
GAACAGATGGTCCCCAGATGCGGTCCAGCCCTCAGCAGTTTCTAGAGAACCATCAGATGTTTCCAGGGTG
CCCCAAGGACCTGAAATGACCCTGTGCCTTATTTGAACTAACCAATCAGTTCGCTTCTCGCTTCTGTTCG
CGCGCTTCTGCTCCCCGAGCTCAATAAAAGAGCCCACAACCCCTCACTCGGGGCGCCAGTCCTCCGATTG
ACTGAGTCGCCCGGGTACCCGTGTATCCAATAAACCCTCTTGCAGTTGCATCCGACTTGTGGTCTCGCTG
TTCCTTGGGAGGGTCTCCTCTGAGTGATTGACTACCCGTCAGCGGGGGTCTTTCATTTGGGGGCTCGTCC
GGGATCGGGAGACCCCTGCCCAGGGACCACCGACCCACCACCGGGAGGCAAGCTGGCCAGCAACTTATCT
GTGTCTGTCCGATTGTCTAGTGTCTATGACTGATTTTATGCGCCTGCGTCGGTACTAGTTAGCTAACTAG
CTCTGTATCTGGCGGACCCGTGGTGGAACTGACGAGTTCTGAACACCCGGCCGCAACCCTGGGAGACGTC
CCAGGGACTTTGGGGGCCGTTTTTGTGGCCCGACCTGAGGAAGGGAGTCGATGTGGAATCCGACCCCGTC
AGGATATGTGGTTCTGGTAGGAGACGAGAACCTAAAACAGTTCCCGCCTCCGTCTGAATTTTTGCTTTCG
GTTTGGAACCGAAGCCGCGCGTCTTGTCTGCTGCAGCGCTGCAGCATCGTTCTGTGTTGTCTCTGTCTGA
CTGTGTTTCTGTATTTGTCTGAAAATTAGGGCCAGACTGTTACCACTCCCTTAAGTTTGACCTTAGGTCA
CTGGAAAGATGTCGAGCGGATCGCTCACAACCAGTCGGTAGATGTCAAGAAGAGACGTTGGGTTACCTTC
TGCTCTGCAGAATGGCCAACCTTTAACGTCGGATGGCCGCGAGACGGCACCTTTAACCGAGACCTCATCA
CCCAGGTTAAGATCAAGGTCTTTTCACCTGGCCCGCATGGACACCCAGACCAGGTCCCCTACATCGTGAC
CTGGGAAGCCTTGGCTTTTGACCCCCCTCCCTGGGTCAAGCCCTTTGTACACCCTAAGCCTCCGCCTCCT
CTTCCTCCATCCGCCCCGTCTCTCCCCCTTGAACCTCCTCGTTCGACCCCGCCTCGATCCTCCCTTTATC
CAGCCCTCACTCCTTCTCTAGGCGCCGGCCGGATCCCAGTGTGGTGGTACGTAGGAATGAATTCAATGGG
TGCA
Features (pLannotate 1.2.2; 12 found; start..end, strand, type, name):
   5083..5412    +  promoter       SV40 promoter: SV40 enhancer and early promoter
   5422..6021    +  CDS            PuroR: puromycin N-acetyltransferase; pac from Streptomyces alboniger; confers resistance to puromycin
   6120..6241    +  LTR            3' LTR (ΔU3) (fragment): self-inactivating 3' long terminal repeat (LTR) from Moloney murine leukemia virus
   6242..6711    +  LTR            LTR: long terminal repeat from Moloney murine leukemia virus
   6777..6829    -  CDS            lacI (fragment): lac repressor; lacI; The lac repressor binds to the lac operator to inhibit transcription in E. coli. This inhibition can be relieved by adding lactose or isopropyl-β-D-thiogalactopyranoside (IPTG).
   7012..7600    -  rep_origin     ori: high-copy-number ColE1/pMB1/pBR322/pUC origin of replication
   7760..8620    -  CDS            AmpR: β-lactamase; bla; confers resistance to ampicillin, carbenicillin, and related antibiotics
   8621..8725    -  promoter       AmpR promoter: bla
   8756..9225    +  LTR            LTR: long terminal repeat from Moloney murine leukemia virus
   9349..9623    +  misc_feature   MESV Ψ (fragment): packaging signal of murine embryonic stem cell virus
   9690..10106   +  CDS            gag (truncated): truncated Moloney murine leukemia virus (MMLV) gag gene lacking the start codon
  10146..5043    +  CDS            Akap12 (across the origin): AKA12_MOUSE - Also known as Gag12, Ssecks. Experimental evidence at protein level: Swiss-Prot protein existence level 1. Anchoring protein that mediates the subcellular compartmentation of protein kinase A (PKA) and protein kinase C (PKC). From Mus musculus (Mouse).
