[The description below was written by a language model from this plasmid's Addgene catalogue record and pLannotate feature annotations shown in this document.]
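Description:
pBABE-SSeCKs is a Moloney murine leukemia virus-based retroviral expression plasmid built on the pBABE backbone, carrying the full-length mouse Akap12 coding sequence (also called SSeCKS or Gravin). The catalogue lists a total size of about 10.2 kb, with an insert of roughly 5.1 kb added by Gibson assembly; the sequenced record is slightly shorter than the stated total, at about 10.15 kb. In bacteria the plasmid is maintained through a high-copy ColE1/pUC-type origin and selected with ampicillin via the β-lactamase gene and its own promoter. A small lacI fragment is also annotated, most likely a backbone remnant with no function.

The retroviral cassette begins with a 5' MMLV LTR, followed by a packaging signal (annotated as an MESV Ψ fragment) and a truncated gag segment lacking its start codon, which extends the packaging region and improves encapsidation of the viral RNA. The Akap12 open reading frame sits directly downstream. The catalogue gives the promoter as "gag", but in this layout transcription would be expected to come from the 5' LTR. No epitope tag or fluorescent reporter is annotated on the insert. After the insert, an SV40 enhancer/early promoter drives puromycin N-acetyltransferase, allowing selection of transduced mammalian cells, and the cassette ends in the 3' LTR. A short adjoining fragment is annotated as a ΔU3 self-inactivating LTR, but a full-length LTR is also called there.

Akap12 encodes a scaffold that anchors protein kinases A and C. When supplied with packaging functions in trans, the construct yields retrovirus for stable expression of murine Gravin, and the associated study concerns Gravin's regulation of centrosome function through PLK1.
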