Addgene plasmid #106908: pBABE-SSeCKs
Purpose: full-length murine SSeCKs/AKAP12/Gravin in retroviral vector
Depositing lab: Heidi Hehnly. Depositing organization: SUNY Upstate Medical University. Publication: Gravin regulates centrosome function through PLK1. Colicino EG, Garrastegui AM, Freshour J, Santra P, Post DE, Kotula L, Hehnly H. Mol Biol Cell. 2017 Dec 27. pii: mbc.E17-08-0524. doi: 10.1091/mbc.E17-08-0524. PubMed 29282278.
Backbone
  Vector backbone: pBABE
  Backbone size w/o insert (bp): 5198
  Total vector size (bp): 10245
  Vector type: Mammalian Expression, Retroviral
  Selectable markers: Puromycin
Growth in bacteria
  Bacterial resistance: Ampicillin, 100 μg/mL
  Growth temperature: 37°C
  Growth strain: NEB Stable
  Copy number: Unknown
Gene/Insert
  Gene/Insert name: SSeCKs (alt name: murine Gravin/AKAP12)
  Species: M. musculus (mouse)
  Insert size (bp): 5055
  Entrez Gene: Akap12 (a.k.a. SSeCKS, Srcs5, Tsga12)
  Promoter: gag
  Cloning method: Gibson Cloning
  Sequencing primers: 5′ tcgaccccgcctcaatcct
Terms and licenses: Academic/Nonprofit Terms; Industry Terms: Not Available to Industry
How to cite: pBABE-SSeCKs was a gift from Heidi Hehnly (Addgene plasmid # 106908 ; http://n2t.net/addgene:106908 ; RRID:Addgene_106908)
